Addgene plasmid #231768: pCMV-mGold2s-Calnexin-N-14
Purpose: Visualization of ER in mammalian cells using mGold2s
Depositing lab: Francois St-Pierre. Publication: Bright and photostable yellow fluorescent proteins for extended imaging. Lee J, Lai S, Yang S, Zhao S, Blanco FA, Lyons AC, Merino-Urteaga R, Ahrens JF, Nguyen NA, Liu H, Liu Z, Lambert GG, Shaner NC, Chen L, Tolias KF, Zhang J, Ha T, St-Pierre F. Nat Commun. 2025 Apr 4;16(1):3241. doi: 10.1038/s41467-025-58223-5. PubMed 40185748.
Backbone
  Vector backbone: pCMV
  Backbone size w/o insert (bp): 6497
  Vector type: Mammalian Expression
Growth in bacteria
  Bacterial resistance: Kanamycin, 50 μg/mL
  Growth temperature: 37°C
  Growth strain: DH5alpha
  Copy number: High Copy
Gene/Insert
  Gene/Insert name: mGold2s-Calnexin-N-17
  Species: H. sapiens (human)
  Mutation: I474N
  Entrez Gene: CANX (a.k.a. CNX, IP90, P90)
  Promoter: CMV
  Tag / fusion protein: mGold2s (C terminal on insert)
  Cloning method: Unknown
  Sequencing primers: 5′ CMV-F; 3′ SV40pA-R
Terms and licenses: Academic/Nonprofit Terms; Industry Terms: Not Available to Industry
How to cite: pCMV-mGold2s-Calnexin-N-14 was a gift from Francois St-Pierre (Addgene plasmid # 231768 ; http://n2t.net/addgene:231768 ; RRID:Addgene_231768)
