[The description below was written by a language model from this plasmid's Addgene catalogue record and pLannotate feature annotations shown in this document.]
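Description:
pCMV-mGold2s-Calnexin-N-14 is a mammalian expression plasmid that marks the endoplasmic reticulum with the yellow fluorescent protein mGold2s. It is built on a pCMV backbone with a layout typical of N1-style fluorescent protein fusion vectors. The sequenced plasmid is 6,497 nt, the same figure the catalogue lists as the backbone size without insert, so that value evidently refers to the whole construct. Propagation in E. coli relies on a high-copy ColE1/pUC-type origin and kanamycin selection. The resistance gene is the Tn5 NeoR/KanR aminoglycoside phosphotransferase, driven by a bacterial bla promoter placed in tandem with the SV40 enhancer/early promoter and terminated by the HSV TK polyadenylation signal. This arrangement should also allow G418 selection in mammalian cells. An f1 origin is also present. The short annotated fragments (ble, bGH poly(A), SV40 large T antigen) appear to be backbone remnants rather than functional parts.

The expression cassette uses the human CMV immediate-early enhancer and promoter to drive human calnexin (CANX), an ER-resident chaperone involved in glycoprotein folding and quality control. The record lists an I474N mutation in this coding sequence. Calnexin is followed by a short linker region and the fluorescent protein, so mGold2s sits at the C terminus of calnexin, and the transcript ends at an SV40 polyadenylation signal. The annotation tool labels the fluorescent protein as mGold, the photostable mVenus derivative, presumably because mGold2s is a later variant that is closely related in sequence. The plasmid name ends in N-14 whereas the insert field reads N-17, and the record does not explain this discrepancy. The stated use is visualisation of the ER in mammalian cells, in the context of work on bright, photostable yellow fluorescent proteins for extended imaging.
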