Features (pLannotate 1.2.2; 15 found; start..end, strand, type, name):
     76..379     +  enhancer       CMV enhancer: human cytomegalovirus immediate early enhancer
    380..583     +  promoter       CMV promoter: human cytomegalovirus (CMV) immediate early promoter
    606..633     +  misc_feature   MCS (fragment): multiple cloning site
    640..2415    +  CDS            CANX: CALX_HUMAN - Experimental evidence at protein level: Swiss-Prot protein existence level 1. Calcium-binding protein that interacts with newly synthesized glycoproteins in the endoplasmic reticulum. It may act in assisting protein assembly and/or in the retention within the ER of unassembled protein subunits. It seems to play a major role in the quality control apparatus of the ER by the retention of incorrectly folded proteins. Associated with partial T-cell antigen receptor complexes that escape the ER of immature thymocytes, it may function as a signaling complex regulating thymocyte maturati
   2458..3177    +  CDS            mGold: photostable derivative of mVenus (Lee et al., 2020) mammalian codon-optimized
   3194..3277    +  CDS            large T antigen (fragment): large T antigen from SV40 (simian virus 40)
   3300..3421    +  polyA_signal   SV40 poly(A) signal: SV40 polyadenylation signal
   3455..3883    -  rep_origin     f1 ori (sequence partly withheld): f1 bacteriophage origin of replication; arrow indicates direction of (+) strand synthesis
   3910..4014    +  promoter       AmpR promoter: bla
   4016..4373    +  promoter       SV40 promoter: SV40 enhancer and early promoter
   4408..5202    +  CDS            NeoR/KanR: aminoglycoside phosphotransferase from Tn5; aph(3')-II (or nptII); confers resistance to neomycin, kanamycin, and G418 (Geneticin®)
   5223..5375    +  CDS            ble (fragment): BLE_KLEPN - Experimental evidence at protein level: Swiss-Prot protein existence level 1. Binding protein with a strong affinity to the bleomycin family of antibiotics. Binds to CL990; an antimitotic-antibiotic compound. From Klebsiella pneumoniae.
   5434..5481    +  polyA_signal   HSV TK poly(A) signal: herpes simplex virus thymidine kinase polyadenylation signal (Cole and Stacy, 1985)
   5572..5588    -  polyA_signal   bGH poly(A) signal (fragment): bovine growth hormone polyadenylation signal
   5810..6398    +  rep_origin     ori: high-copy-number ColE1/pMB1/pBR322/pUC origin of replication
>Addgene plasmid #231768 | pCMV-mGold2s-Calnexin-N-14 | addgene full sequence | sequence record 461111 | Addgene NGS Result
ATTACCGCCATGCATTAGTTATTAATAGTAATCAATTACGGGGTCATTAGTTCATAGCCCATATATGGAG
TTCCGCGTTACATAACTTACGGTAAATGGCCCGCCTGGCTGACCGCCCAACGACCCCCGCCCATTGACGT
CAATAATGACGTATGTTCCCATAGTAACGCCAATAGGGACTTTCCATTGACGTCAATGGGTGGAGTATTT
ACGGTAAACTGCCCACTTGGCAGTACATCAAGTGTATCATATGCCAAGTACGCCCCCTATTGACGTCAAT
GACGGTAAATGGCCCGCCTGGCATTATGCCCAGTACATGACCTTATGGGACTTTCCTACTTGGCAGTACA
TCTACGTATTAGTCATCGCTATTACCATGGTGATGCGGTTTTGGCAGTACATCAATGGGCGTGGATAGCG
GTTTGACTCACGGGGATTTCCAAGTCTCCACCCCATTGACGTCAATGGGAGTTTGTTTTGGCACCAAAAT
CAACGGGACTTTCCAAAATGTCGTAACAACTCCGCCCCATTGACGCAAATGGGCGGTAGGCGTGTACGGT
GGGAGGTCTATATAAGCAGAGCTGGTTTAGTGAACCGTCAGATCCGCTAGCGCTACCGGACTCAGATCTC
GAGACCGCCATGGAAGGGAAGTGGTTGCTGTGTATGTTACTGGTGCTTGGAACTGCTATTGTTGAGGCTC
ATGATGGACATGATGATGATGTGATTGATATTGAGGATGACCTTGACGATGTCATTGAAGAGGTAGAAGA
CTCAAAACCAGATACCACTGCTCCTCCTTCATCTCCCAAGGTTACTTACAAAGCTCCAGTTCCAACAGGG
GAAGTATATTTTGCTGATTCTTTTGACAGAGGAACTCTGTCAGGGTGGATTTTATCCAAAGCCAAGAAAG
ACGATACCGATGATGAAATTGCCAAATATGATGGAAAGTGGGAGGTAGAGGAAATGAAGGAGTCAAAGCT
TCCAGGTGATAAAGGACTTGTGTTGATGTCTCGGGCCAAGCATCATGCCATCTCTGCTAAACTGAACAAG
CCCTTCCTGTTTGACACCAAGCCTCTCATTGTTCAGTATGAGGTTAATTTCCAAAATGGAATAGAATGTG
GTGGTGCCTATGTGAAACTGCTTTCTAAAACACCAGAACTCAACCTGGATCAGTTCCATGACAAGACCCC
TTATACGATTATGTTTGGTCCAGATAAATGTGGAGAGGACTATAAACTGCACTTCATCTTCCGACACAAA
AACCCCAAAACGGGTATCTATGAAGAAAAACATGCTAAGAGGCCAGATGCAGATCTGAAGACCTATTTTA
CTGATAAGAAAACACATCTTTACACACTAATCTTGAATCCAGATAATAGTTTTGAAATACTGGTTGACCA
ATCTGTGGTGAATAGTGGAAATCTGCTCAATGACATGACTCCTCCTGTAAATCCTTCACGTGAAATTGAG
GACCCAGAAGACCGGAAGCCCGAGGATTGGGATGAAAGACCAAAAATCCCAGATCCAGAAGCTGTCAAGC
CAGATGACTGGGATGAAGATGCCCCTGCTAAGATTCCAGATGAAGAGGCCACAAAACCCGAAGGCTGGTT
AGATGATGAGCCTGAGTACGTACCTGATCCAGACGCAGAGAAACCTGAGGATTGGGATGAAGACATGGAT
GGAGAATGGGAGGCTCCTCAGATTGCCAACCCTAGATGTGAGTCAGCTCCTGGATGTGGTGTCTGGCAGC
GACCTGTGATTGACAACCCCAATTATAAAGGCAAATGGAAGCCTCCTATGATTGACAATCCCAGTTACCA
GGGAATCTGGAAACCCAGGAAAATACCAAATCCAGATTTCTTTGAAGATCTGGAACCTTTCAGAATGACT
CCTTTTAGTGCTATTGGTTTGGAGCTGTGGTCCATGACCTCTGACATTTTTTTTGACAACTTTATCATTT
GTGCTGATCGAAGAATAGTTGATGATTGGGCCAATGATGGATGGGGCCTGAAGAAAGCTGCTGATGGGGC
TGCTGAGCCAGGCGTTGTGGGGCAGATGAACGAGGCAGCTGAAGAGCGCCCGTGGCTGTGGGTAGTCTAT
ATTCTAACTGTAGCCCTTCCTGTGTTCCTGGTTATCCTCTTCTGCTGTTCTGGAAAGAAACAGACCAGTG
GTATGGAGTATAAGAAAACTGATGCACCTCAACCGGATGTGAAGGAAGAGGAAGAAGAGAAGGAAGAGGA
AAAGGACAAGGGAGATGAGGAGGAGGAAGGAGAAGAGAAACTTGAAGAGAAACAGAAAAGTGATGCTGAA
GAAGATGGTGGCACTGTCAGTCAAGAGGAGGAAGACAGAAAACCTAAAGCAGAGGAGGATGAAATTTTGA
ACAGATCACCAAGAAACAGAAAGCCACGAAGAGAGGGGGGTGCGTCAGGCGGCAGCGGATCTGGACCGGT
CGCCACCATGGCGAGCAAGGGCGAGGAGCTGTTCACCGGGGTGGTGCCCATCCTGGTCGAGCTGGACGGC
GACATAAACGGCCACAAGTTCAGCGTGTCCGGCGAGGGCGAGGGCGATGCCACCTACGGCAAGCTGACCC
TGAAGTTCATCTGCACCACCGGCAAGCTGCCCGTGCCCTGGCCCACCCTCGTGACCAGCCTGGGCTACGG
CCTGCAGTGCTTCGCCCGCTACCCCGACAACATGAAGCGGCACGACTTCTTCAAGTCCGCCATGCCCGAA
GGCTACGTCCAGGAGCGCACCATCTTCTTCGAGGACGACGGCAACTACAAGACCCGCGCCGAGGTGAAGT
TTGAGGGCGGCACCCTGGTGAACCGCGTCGAGCTGAAGGGCATCGACTTCAAGGAGGACGGCAACATCCT
GGGGCACAAGCTGGAGTACAACTACAACTGCCACAACGTCTTTATCACCGCCGACAGGCAGCAGAACGGC
ATCAAGGTCAACTTCAAGATCCGCCACAACATCGAGGTCGGCGGCGTGCAGCTCGCCGACCACTACCAGC
AGAACACCCCCATCGGCGACGGCCCCGTGCTGCTGCCCGACAACCACTACCTGAGCTACCAGTCCAAGCT
GAGCAAAGACCCCAACGAGAAGCGCGATCACATGGTCCTGCTGGAGTTCGTGACCGCCGCCGGGATCACT
CTCAGCATGGACGAGCTGTACAAGTAAAGCGGCCGCGACTCTAGATCATAATCAGCCATACCACATTTGT
AGAGGTTTTACTTGCTTTAAAAAACCTCCCACACCTCCCCCTGAACCTGAAACATAAAATGAATGCAATT
GTTGTTGTTAACTTGTTTATTGCAGCTTATAATGGTTACAAATAAAGCAATAGCATCACAAATTTCACAA
ATAAAGCATTTTTTTCACTGCATTCTAGTTGTGGTTTGTCCAAACTCATCAATGTATCTTAAGGCGTAAA
TTGTAAGCGTTAATATTTTGTTAAAATTCGCGTTAAATTTTTGTTAAATCAGCTCATTTTTTAACCAATA
GGCCGAAATCGGCAAAATCCCTTATAAATCAAAAGAATAGACCGAGATAGGGT
[37 nt withheld, positions 3554-3590]
AAAGAACGTGGACTCCAACGTCAAAGG
[49 nt withheld, positions 3618-3666]
T
[91 nt withheld, positions 3668-3758]
G
[124 nt withheld, positions 3760-3883]
CAGGTGGCACTTTTCGGGGAAATGTGCGCGGAACCCCTATTTGTTTATTTTTCTAAATACATTCAAATAT
GTATCCGCTCATGAGACAATAACCCTGATAAATGCTTCAATAATATTGAAAAAGGAAGAGTCCTGAGGCG
GAAAGAACCAGCTGTGGAATGTGTGTCAGTTAGGGTGTGGAAAGTCCCCAGGCTCCCCAGCAGGCAGAAG
TATGCAAAGCATGCATCTCAATTAGTCAGCAACCAGGTGTGGAAAGTCCCCAGGCTCCCCAGCAGGCAGA
AGTATGCAAAGCATGCATCTCAATTAGTCAGCAACCATAGTCCCGCCCCTAACTCCGCCCATCCCGCCCC
TAACTCCGCCCAGTTCCGCCCATTCTCCGCCCCATGGCTGACTAATTTTTTTTATTTATGCAGAGGCCGA
GGCCGCCTCGGCCTCTGAGCTATTCCAGAAGTAGTGAGGAGGCTTTTTTGGAGGCCTAGGCTTTTGCAAA
GATCGATCAAGAGACAGGATGAGGATCGTTTCGCATGATTGAACAAGATGGATTGCACGCAGGTTCTCCG
GCCGCTTGGGTGGAGAGGCTATTCGGCTATGACTGGGCACAACAGACAATCGGCTGCTCTGATGCCGCCG
TGTTCCGGCTGTCAGCGCAGGGGCGCCCGGTTCTTTTTGTCAAGACCGACCTGTCCGGTGCCCTGAATGA
ACTGCAAGACGAGGCAGCGCGGCTATCGTGGCTGGCCACGACGGGCGTTCCTTGCGCAGCTGTGCTCGAC
GTTGTCACTGAAGCGGGAAGGGACTGGCTGCTATTGGGCGAAGTGCCGGGGCAGGATCTCCTGTCATCTC
ACCTTGCTCCTGCCGAGAAAGTATCCATCATGGCTGATGCAATGCGGCGGCTGCATACGCTTGATCCGGC
TACCTGCCCATTCGACCACCAAGCGAAACATCGCATCGAGCGAGCACGTACTCGGATGGAAGCCGGTCTT
GTCGATCAGGATGATCTGGACGAAGAGCATCAGGGGCTCGCGCCAGCCGAACTGTTCGCCAGGCTCAAGG
CGAGCATGCCCGACGGCGAGGATCTCGTCGTGACCCATGGCGATGCCTGCTTGCCGAATATCATGGTGGA
AAATGGCCGCTTTTCTGGATTCATCGACTGTGGCCGGCTGGGTGTGGCGGACCGCTATCAGGACATAGCG
TTGGCTACCCGTGATATTGCTGAAGAGCTTGGCGGCGAATGGGCTGACCGCTTCCTCGTGCTTTACGGTA
TCGCCGCTCCCGATTCGCAGCGCATCGCCTTCTATCGCCTTCTTGACGAGTTCTTCTGAGCGGGACTCTG
GGGTTCGAAATGACCGACCAAGCGACGCCCAACCTGCCATCACGAGATTTCGATTCCACCGCCGCCTTCT
ATGAAAGGTTGGGCTTCGGAATCGTTTTCCGGGACGCCGGCTGGATGATCCTCCAGCGCGGGGATCTCAT
GCTGGAGTTCTTCGCCCACCCTAGGGGGAGGCTAACTGAAACACGGAAGGAGACAATACCGGAAGGAACC
CGCGCTATGACGGCAATAAAAAGACAGAATAAAACGCACGGTGTTGGGTCGTTTGTTCATAAACGCGGGG
TTCGGTCCCAGGGCTGGCACTCTGTCGATACCCCACCGAGACCCCATTGGGGCCAATACGCCCGCGTTTC
TTCCTTTTCCCCACCCCACCCCCCAAGTTCGGGTGAAGGCCCAGGGCTCGCAGCCAACGTCGGGGCGGCA
GGCCCTGCCATAGCCTCAGGTTACTCATATATACTTTAGATTGATTTAAAACTTCATTTTTAATTTAAAA
GGATCTAGGTGAAGATCCTTTTTGATAATCTCATGACCAAAATCCCTTAACGTGAGTTTTCGTTCCACTG
AGCGTCAGACCCCGTAGAAAAGATCAAAGGATCTTCTTGAGATCCTTTTTTTCTGCGCGTAATCTGCTGC
TTGCAAACAAAAAAACCACCGCTACCAGCGGTGGTTTGTTTGCCGGATCAAGAGCTACCAACTCTTTTTC
CGAAGGTAACTGGCTTCAGCAGAGCGCAGATACCAAATACTGTTCTTCTAGTGTAGCCGTAGTTAGGCCA
CCACTTCAAGAACTCTGTAGCACCGCCTACATACCTCGCTCTGCTAATCCTGTTACCAGTGGCTGCTGCC
AGTGGCGATAAGTCGTGTCTTACCGGGTTGGACTCAAGACGATAGTTACCGGATAAGGCGCAGCGGTCGG
GCTGAACGGGGGGTTCGTGCACACAGCCCAGCTTGGAGCGAACGACCTACACCGAACTGAGATACCTACA
GCGTGAGCTATGAGAAAGCGCCACGCTTCCCGAAGGGAGAAAGGCGGACAGGTATCCGGTAAGCGGCAGG
GTCGGAACAGGAGAGCGCACGAGGGAGCTTCCAGGGGGAAACGCCTGGTATCTTTATAGTCCTGTCGGGT
TTCGCCACCTCTGACTTGAGCGTCGATTTTTGTGATGCTCGTCAGGGGGGCGGAGCCTATGGAAAAACGC
CAGCAACGCGGCCTTTTTACGGTTCCTGGCCTTTTGCTGGCCTTTTGCTCACATGTTCTTTCCTGCGTTA
TCCCCTGATTCTGTGGATAACCGT
